>Addgene plasmid #188839 | Terminase_uncultured_phage | addgene full sequence | sequence record 369658 | Addgene NGS Result
CCGCTACCAGCGGTGGTTTGTTTGCCGGATCAAGAGCTACCAACTCTTTTTCCGAAGGTAACTGGCTTCA
GCAGAGCGCAGATACCAAATACTGTCCTTCTAGTGTAGCCGTAGTTAGGCCACCACTTCAAGAACTCTGT
AGCACCGCCTACATACCTCGCTCTGCTAATCCTGTTACCAGTGGCTGCTGCCAGTGGCGATAAGTCGTGT
CTTACCGGGTTGGACTCAAGACGATAGTTACCGGATAAGGCGCAGCGGTCGGGCTGAACGGGGGGTTCGT
GCACACAGCCCAGCTTGGAGCGAACGACCTACACCGAACTGAGATACCTACAGCGTGAGCTATGAGAAAG
CGCCACGCTTCCCGAAGGGAGAAAGGCGGACAGGTATCCGGTAAGCGGCAGGGTCGGAACAGGAGAGCGC
ACGAGGGAGCTTCCAGGGGGAAACGCCTGGTATCTTTATAGTCCTGTCGGGTTTCGCCACCTCTGACTTG
AGCGTCGATTTTTGTGATGCTCGTCAGGGGGGCGGAGCCTATGGAAAAACGCCAGCAACGCGGCCTTTTT
ACGGTTCCTGGCCTTTTGCTGGCCTTTTGCTCACATGTTCTTTCCTGCGTTATCCCCTGATTCTGTGGAT
AACCGTATTACCGCCTTTGAGTGAGCTGATACCGCTCGCCGCAGCCGAACGACCGAGCGCAGCGAGTCAG
TGAGCGAGGAAGCGGAAGAGCGCCTGATGCGGTATTTTCTCCTTACGCATCTGTGCGGTATTTCACACCG
CATATGGTGCACTCTCAGTACAATCTGCTCTGATGCCGCATAGTTAAGCCAGTATACACTCCGCTATCGC
TACGTGACTGGGTCATGGCTGCGCCCCGACACCCGCCAACACCCGCTGACGCGCCCTGACGGGCTTGTCT
GCTCCCGGCATCCGCTTACAGACAAGCTGTGACCGTCTCCGGGAGCTGCATGTGTCAGAGGTTTTCACCG
TCATCACCGAAACGCGCGAGGCAGCAGATCAATTCGCGCGCGAAGGCGAAGCGGCATGCATAATGTGCCT
GTCAAATGGACGAAGCAGGGATTCTGCAAACCCTATGCTACTCCGTCAAGCCGTCAATTGTCTGATTCGT
TACCAATTATGACAACTTGACGGCTACATCATTCACTTTTTCTTCACAACCGGCACGGAACTCGCTCGGG
CTGGCCCCGGTGCATTTTTTAAATACCCGCGAGAAATAGAGTTGATCGTCAAAACCAACATTGCGACCGA
CGGTGGCGATAGGCATCCGGGTGGTGCTCAAAAGCAGCTTCGCCTGGCTGATACGTTGGTCCTCGCGCCA
GCTTAAGACGCTAATCCCTAACTGCTGGCGGAAAAGATGTGACAGACGCGACGGCGACAAGCAAACATGC
TGTGCGACGCTGGCGATATCAAAATTGCTGTCTGCCAGGTGATCGCTGATGTACTGACAAGCCTCGCGTA
CCCGATTATCCATCGGTGGATGGAGCGACTCGTTAATCGCTTCCATGCGCCGCAGTAACAATTGCTCAAG
CAGATTTATCGCCAGCAGCTCCGAATAGCGCCCTTCCCCTTGCCCGGCGTTAATGATTTGCCCAAACAGG
TCGCTGAAATGCGGCTGGTGCGCTTCATCCGGGCGAAAGAACCCCGTATTGGCAAATATTGACGGCCAGT
TAAGCCATTCATGCCAGTAGGCGCGCGGACGAAAGTAAACCCACTGGTGATACCATTCGCGAGCCTCCGG
ATGACGACCGTAGTGATGAATCTCTCCTGGCGGGAACAGCAAAATATCACCCGGTCGGCAAACAAATTCT
CGTCCCTGATTTTTCACCACCCCCTGACCGCGAATGGTGAGATTGAGAATATAACCTTTCATTCCCAGCG
GTCGGTCGATAAAAAAATCGAGATAACCGTTGGCCTCAATCGGCGTTAAACCCGCCACCAGATGGGCATT
AAACGAGTATCCCGGCAGCAGGGGATCATTTTGCGCTTCAGCCATACTTTTCATACTCCCGCCATTCAGA
GAAGAAACCAATTGTCCATATTGCATCAGACATTGCCGTCACTGCGTCTTTTACTGGCTCTTCTCGCTAA
CCAAACCGGTAACCCCGCTTATTAAAAGCATTCTGTAACAAAGCGGGACCAAAGCCATGACAAAAACGCG
TAACAAAAGTGTCTATAATCACGGCAGAAAAGTCCACATTGATTATTTGCACGGCGTCACACTTTGCTAT
GCCATAGCATTTTTATCCATAAGATTAGCGGATCCTACCTGACGCTTTTTATCGCAACTCTCTACTGTTT
CTCCATACCCGTTTTTTGGGCTAACAGGAGGAATTAACCATGAACGAGATCGACCCGCGTCTGAAGGATT
TCCGTAACTTTCTGTACATTGTGTGGCACCACCTGGGTCTGCCGAAGCCGACCAAAGTTCAGTACGACAT
CGCGGATTATATTCAAAACGGCCCGCGTCGTAGCGTGGTTATGGCGTTCCGTGGTGTGGGCAAAAGCTGG
ATCACCAGCGCGTATGTTTGCCACCAGCTGCTGCTGGACCCGAGCAAGAACATTCTGGTGGTTAGCGCGA
GCAAAGGTCGTGCGGACGATTTCAGCACCTTTACCCTGCGTCTGATCCAGGAGATCCCGATTCTGAACCA
CCTGCTGCCGAAGGAAAGCCAACGTTTCAGCAAAGTGGCGTTTGACGTTGGTCCGGCGCCGCCGCAGCAT
GCGCCGAGCGTGACCAGCAAGGGTATCACCAGCCAACTGACCGGCAGCCGTGCGGATATCGTTATTGCGG
ACGATGTGGAAGTTCCGAACAACAGCGCGACCCAGAACATGCGTGAGAAGCTGGCGGAAAGCATTAAAGA
GTTCGAAGCGGTGCTGAAGCCGAACGGTAAAGTTATCTTTCTGGGCACCCCGCAAACCGAGAGCAGCATT
TACAACCTGCTGCCGGACCGTGGTTATAACATCTGCATTTGGCCGGTGCGTGCGCCGAGCGAAAAAGACC
GTGTTAACTACGGCGATCGTCTGGCGCGTTTCGTGAGCAGCCTGAAGCCGAGCGAGCTGGTTGAACCGGA
CCGTTTTGATGGTAAAGAGCTGCTGGAGCGTGAACTGAGCTACGGTCGTAGCGGCTTTAGCCTGCAGTAT
ATGCTGGACACCAGCCTGAGCGACCAAGATCGTTACCCGCTGAAGATCAACGACCTGCTGGTGATGGATC
TGAACACCGAACTGGCGCCGCAGAAACTGATTTGGGCGAGCGGTACCGACCAGGCGATGCAAGATCTGCA
CTGCGTTGGTTTCAACGGCGATCGTTACCACCGTCCGATGGCGCTGGTTGGTGAATGGATGCCGTATAAC
GGCAGCGTTATGGCGATTGACCCGAGCGGTCGTGGCAGCGATGAAACCGCGTACGCGGTGGTTAAGATGC
TGAACGGTAACCTGTTTGTTACCGATGCGGGTGGCATTGCGGGTGGCTATGGTCAGGCGGTTCTGGATAA
ACTGGGCGCGATCGCGAAGGCGCAGAAAGTGAACCAAATTCTGGTTGAGGAAAACTTCGGTCAAGGCATG
TTTGCGGAGCTGCTGAAGCCGGTGCTGACCAAAGTTCACCCGTGCGCGGTGGAACTGACCCGTCACAGCA
TCCAGAAGGAGAAACGTATCATTGACACCCTGGAACCGGTTATGAACCAACACCGTCTGGTGTTCGATGC
GGGTGTTATTAAGCGTGACTACACCAGCACCAAGGATCTGCCGACCGAGAAAGCGCTGCACTACCAGCTG
ATGTATCAAATGAGCCGTGTGACCCGTAGCAAAGGTGCGCTGGCGCATGATGATCGTCTGGATGCGCTGG
CGATGGCGGTTGCGTATTGGACCGAACAGATGGCGCAAGACGCGGATCGTAAGATCGCGATGAACCGTAG
CAAAGCGATGGACCGTGAGCTGGAAAAGTTTATGAACGCGGTGGTTGGTCGTAAGCCGCAGGGCGATACC
TGGATGAAAGTGTAATGCCAGGCATCAAATTAAGCAGAAGGCCATCCTGACGGATGGCCTTTTTGCGTTT
CTACAAACTCTTTTGTTTATTTTTCTAAATACATTCAAATATGTATCCGCTCATGAGACAATAACCCTGA
TAAATGCTTCAATAATATTGAAAAAGGAAGAGTATGAGTATTCAACATTTCCGTGTCGCCCTTATTCCCT
TTTTTGCGGCATTTTGCCTTCCTGTTTTTGCTCACCCAGAAACGCTGGTGAAAGTAAAAGATGCTGAAGA
TCAGTTGGGTGCACGAGTGGGTTACATCGAACTGGATCTCAACAGCGGTAAGATCCTTGAGAGTTTTCGC
CCCGAAGAACGTTTTCCAATGATGAGCACTTTTAAAGTTCTGCTATGTGGCGCGGTATTATCCCGTGTTG
ACGCCGGGCAAGAGCAACTCGGTCGCCGCATACACTATTCTCAGAATGACTTGGTTGAGTACTCACCAGT
CACAGAAAAGCATCTTACGGATGGCATGACAGTAAGAGAATTATGCAGTGCTGCCATAACCATGAGTGAT
AACACTGCGGCCAACTTACTTCTGACAACGATCGGAGGACCGAAGGAGCTAACCGCTTTTTTGCACAACA
TGGGGGATCATGTAACTCGCCTTGATCGTTGGGAACCGGAGCTGAATGAAGCCATACCAAACGACGAGCG
TGACACCACGATGCCTGTAGCAATGGCAACAACGTTGCGCAAACTATTAACTGGCGAACTACTTACTCTA
GCTTCCCGGCAACAATTAATAGACTGGATGGAGGCGGATAAAGTTGCAGGACCACTTCTGCGCTCGGCCC
TTCCGGCTGGCTGGTTTATTGCTGATAAATCTGGAGCCGGTGAGCGTGGGTCTCGCGGTATCATTGCAGC
ACTGGGGCCAGATGGTAAGCCCTCCCGTATCGTAGTTATCTACACGACGGGGAGTCAGGCAACTATGGAT
GAACGAAATAGACAGATCGCTGAGATAGGTGCCTCACTGATTAAGCATTGGTAACTGTCAGACCAAGTTT
ACTCATATATACTTTAGATTGATTTAAAACTTCATTTTTAATTTAAAAGGATCTAGGTGAAGATCCTTTT
TGATAATCTCATGACCAAAATCCCTTAACGTGAGTTTTCGTTCCACTGAGCGTCAGACCCCGTAGAAAAG
ATCAAAGGATCTTCTTGAGATCCTTTTTTTCTGCGCGTAATCTGCTGCTTGCAAACAAAAAAACCA
Features (pLannotate 1.2.2; 8 found; start..end, strand, type, name):
    723..863     -  misc_feature   bom: basis of mobility region from pBR322
    965..1005    -  CDS            rop (fragment): Rop protein, which maintains plasmids at low copy number; rop
   1127..2005    -  CDS            araC: L-arabinose regulatory protein; araC
   2032..2316    +  promoter       araBAD promoter: araBAD; promoter of the L-arabinose operon of E. coli; the araC regulatory gene is transcribed in the opposite direction (Guzman et al., 1995)
   4026..4053    +  terminator     rrnB T2 terminator: transcription terminator T2 from the E. coli rrnB gene
   4072..4163    +  promoter       AmpR promoter: bla
   4164..5024    +  CDS            AmpR: β-lactamase; bla; confers resistance to ampicillin, carbenicillin, and related antibiotics
   5195..537     +  rep_origin     ori (across the origin): high-copy-number ColE1/pMB1/pBR322/pUC origin of replication
