[The description below was written by a language model from this plasmid's Addgene catalogue record and pLannotate feature annotations shown in this document.]
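Description:
Terminase_uncultured_phage is a bacterial expression plasmid built on a pBAD backbone, totalling 5,246 bp, that carries the large terminase subunit of an uncultured Caudovirales phage as a 1,656 bp insert introduced by Gibson assembly. It replicates in E. coli from a ColE1/pMB1-type origin, is listed as high copy, and is selected with ampicillin through a β-lactamase gene driven by its own bla promoter. The annotation also finds the pBR322 bom (basis of mobility) region and only a short fragment of rop, which fits the high-copy designation, since intact Rop would hold copy number down.

Expression is controlled by the arabinose system. The araBAD promoter sits adjacent to a divergently transcribed araC gene, whose product represses the promoter in the absence of L-arabinose and activates it when the sugar is present, giving tight, titratable induction. The automated feature table does not annotate the terminase coding sequence itself, but the unannotated interval between the araBAD promoter and the downstream rrnB T2 terminator is large enough to hold the insert, and this is presumably where it lies. No epitope or purification tags are recorded in either the catalogue fields or the feature list.

Large terminases are the ATP-driven motor and nuclease proteins that package phage genomes into capsids. The associated publication concerns prokaryotic innate immunity based on pattern recognition of conserved viral proteins, so the plasmid is most plausibly meant for inducible production of this phage protein in bacterial cells to test whether it is sensed by host defence systems, although the record states its purpose only as supplying the terminase.
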