Addgene plasmid #188839: Terminase_uncultured_phage
Purpose: Large terminase from uncultured Caudovirales phage
Depositing lab: Feng Zhang. Depositing organization: Broad Institute. Publication: Prokaryotic innate immunity through pattern recognition of conserved viral proteins. Gao LA, Wilkinson ME, Strecker J, Makarova KS, Macrae RK, Koonin EV, Zhang F. Science. 2022 Aug 12;377(6607):eabm4096. doi: 10.1126/science.abm4096. Epub 2022 Aug 12. PubMed 35951700.
Backbone
  Vector backbone: pBAD
  Backbone size w/o insert (bp): 3590
  Total vector size (bp): 5246
  Vector type: Bacterial Expression
Growth in bacteria
  Bacterial resistance: Ampicillin, 100 μg/mL
  Growth temperature: 37°C
  Growth strain: DH5alpha
  Copy number: High Copy
Gene/Insert
  Gene/Insert name: Terminase
  Insert size (bp): 1656
  GenBank ID: CAB4140543.1
  Cloning method: Gibson Cloning
  Sequencing primers: 5′ N/A
Terms and licenses: Academic/Nonprofit Terms; Industry Terms: Not Available to Industry
How to cite: Terminase_uncultured_phage was a gift from Feng Zhang (Addgene plasmid # 188839 ; http://n2t.net/addgene:188839 ; RRID:Addgene_188839)
